>Addgene plasmid #177839 | pK18msB | addgene full sequence | sequence record 349446 | Addgene NGS Result
CGCTTGATCCGGCTACCTGCCCATTCGACCACCAAGCGAAACATCGCATCGAGCGAGCACGTACTCGGAT
GGAAGCCGGTCTTGTCGATCAGGATGATCTGGACGAAGAGCATCAGGGGCTCGCGCCAGCCGAACTGTTC
GCCAGGCTCAAGGCGCGGATGCCCGACGGCGAGGATCTCGTCGTGACCCATGGCGATGCCTGCTTGCCGA
ATATCATGGTGGAAAATGGCCGCTTTTCTGGATTCATCGACTGTGGCCGGCTGGGTGTGGCGGACCGCTA
TCAGGACATAGCGTTGGCTACCCGTGATATTGCTGAAGAGCTTGGCGGCGAATGGGCTGACCGCTTCCTC
GTGCTTTACGGTATCGCCGCTCCCGATTCGCAGCGCATCGCCTTCTATCGCCTTCTTGACGAGTTCTTCT
GAGCGACGATGAACATCAAAAAGTTTGCAAAACAAGCAACAGTATTAACCTTTACTACCGCACTGCTGGC
AGGAGGCGCAACTCAAGCGTTTGCGAAAGAAACGAACCAAAAGCCATATAAGGAAACATACGGCATTTCC
CATATTACACGCCATGATATGCTGCAAATCCCTGAACAGCAAAAAAATGAAAAATATCAAGTTTCTGAAT
TTGATTCGTCCACAATTAAAAATATCTCTTCTGCAAAAGGCCTGGACGTTTGGGACAGCTGGCCATTACA
AAACGCTGACGGCACTGTCGCAAACTATCACGGCTACCACATCGTCTTTGCATTAGCCGGAGATCCTAAA
AATGCGGATGACACATCGATTTACATGTTCTATCAAAAAGTCGGCGAAACTTCTATTGACAGCTGGAAAA
ACGCTGGCCGCGTCTTTAAAGACAGCGACAAATTCGATGCAAATGATTCTATCCTAAAAGACCAAACACA
AGAATGGTCAGGTTCAGCCACATTTACATCTGACGGAAAAATCCGTTTATTCTACACTGATTTCTCCGGT
AAACATTACGGCAAACAAACACTGACAACTGCACAAGTTAACGTATCAGCATCAGACAGCTCTTTGAACA
TCAACGGTGTAGAGGATTATAAATCAATCTTTGACGGTGACGGAAAAACGTATCAAAATGTACAGCAGTT
CATCGATGAAGGCAACTACAGCTCAGGCGACAACCATACGCTGAGAGATCCTCACTACGTAGAAGATAAA
GGCCACAAATACTTAGTATTTGAAGCAAACACTGGAACTGAAGATGGCTACCAAGGCGAAGAATCTTTAT
TTAACAAAGCATACTATGGCAAAAGCACATCATTCTTCCGTCAAGAAAGTCAAAAACTTCTGCAAAGCGA
TAAAAAACGCACGGCTGAGTTAGCAAACGGCGCTCTCGGTATGATTGAGCTAAACGATGATTACACACTG
AAAAAAGTGATGAAACCGCTGATTGCATCTAACACAGTAACAGATGAAATTGAACGCGCGAACGTCTTTA
AAATGAACGGCAAATGGTACCTGTTCACTGACTCCCGCGGATCAAAAATGACGATTGACGGCATTACGTC
TAACGATATTTACATGCTTGGTTATGTTTCTAATTCTTTAACTGGCCCATACAAGCCGCTGAACAAAACT
GGCCTTGTGTTAAAAATGGATCTTGATCCTAACGATGTAACCTTTACTTACTCACACTTCGCTGTACCTC
AAGCGAAAGGAAACAATGTCGTGATTACAAGCTATATGACAAACAGAGGATTCTACGCAGACAAACAATC
AACGTTTGCGCCGAGCTTCCTGCTGAACATCAAAGGCAAGAAAACATCTGTTGTCAAAGACAGCATCCTT
GAACAAGGACAATTAACAGTTAACAAATAATCAGACCCCGTAGAAACGGCCAGCCTCGCAGAGCAGGATT
CCCGTTGAGCACCGCCAGGTGCGAATAAGGGACAGTGAAGAAGGAACACCCGCTCGCGGGTGGGCCTACT
TCACCTATCCTGCCCGGCTGACGCCGTTGGATACACCAAGGAAAGTCTACACGAACCCTTTGGCAAAATC
CTGTATATCGTGCGAAAAAGGATGGATATACCGAAAAAATCGCTATAATGACCCCGAAGCAGGGTTATGC
AGCGGAAAAGAGATCAAAGGATCTTCTTGAGATCCTTTTTTTCTGCGCGTAATCTGCTGCTTGCAAACAA
AAAAACCACCGCTACCAGCGGTGGTTTGTTTGCCGGATCAAGAGCTACCAACTCTTTTTCCGAAGGTAAC
TGGCTTCAGCAGAGCGCAGATACCAAATACTGTTCTTCTAGTGTAGCCGTAGTTAGGCCACCACTTCAAG
AACTCTGTAGCACCGCCTACATACCTCGCTCTGCTAATCCTGTTACCAGTGGCTGCTGCCAGTGGCGATA
AGTCGTGTCTTACCGGGTTGGACTCAAGACGATAGTTACCGGATAAGGCGCAGCGGTCGGGCTGAACGGG
GGGTTCGTGCACACAGCCCAGCTTGGAGCGAACGACCTACACCGAACTGAGATACCTACAGCGTGAGCTA
TGAGAAAGCGCCACGCTTCCCGAAGGGAGAAAGGCGGACAGGTATCCGGTAAGCGGCAGGGTCGGAACAG
GAGAGCGCACGAGGGAGCTTCCAGGGGGAAACGCCTGGTATCTTTATAGTCCTGTCGGGTTTCGCCACCT
CTGACTTGAGCGTCGATTTTTGTGATGCTCGTCAGGGGGGCGGAGCCTATGGAAAAACGCCTCACACAGG
AAACAGCTATGACATGATTACGAATTCGAGCTCGGTACCCGGGGATCCTCTAGAGTCGACCTGCAGGCAT
GCAAGCTTGGCACTGGCCGTCGTTTTACAACGTCGTGACCGGAATTGCCAGCTGGGGCGCCCTCTGGTAA
GGTTGGGAAGCCCTGCAAACAGGATGAGGATCGTTTCGCATGATTGAACAAGATGGATTGCACGCAGGTT
CTCCGGCCGCTTGGGTGGAGAGGCTATTCGGCTATGACTGGGCACAACAGACAATCGGCTGCTCTGATGC
CGCCGTGTTCCGGCTGTCAGCGCAGGGGCGCCCGGTTCTTTTTGTCAAGACCGACCTGTCCGGTGCCCTG
AATGAACTCCAAGACGAGGCAGCGCGGCTATCGTGGCTGGCCACGACGGGCGTTCCTTGCGCAGCTGTGC
TCGACGTTGTCACTGAAGCGGGAAGGGACTGGCTGCTATTGGGCGAAGTGCCGGGGCAGGATCTCCTGTC
ATCTCACCTTGCTCCTGCCGAGAAAGTATCCATCATGGCTGATGCAATGCGGCGGCTGCATA
Features (pLannotate 1.2.2; 6 found; start..end, strand, type, name):
    429..1850    +  CDS            SacB: secreted levansucrase that renders bacterial growth sensitive to sucrose; Bacillus subtilis sacB; negative selection marker
   1867..1975    -  oriT           oriT: incP origin of transfer
   2127..2715    +  rep_origin     ori: high-copy-number ColE1/pMB1/pBR322/pUC origin of replication
   2752..2808    +  misc_feature   MCS: pUC18/19 multiple cloning site
   2811..2839    +  CDS            lacZα (fragment): LacZα fragment of β-galactosidase; lacZ fragment
   2910..419     +  CDS            neo (across the origin): KKA2_KLEPN - Also known as kan, nptII. Experimental evidence at protein level: Swiss-Prot protein existence level 1. Resistance to kanamycin, neomycin, paromomycin, ribostamycin, butirosin and gentamicin B. From Klebsiella pneumoniae.
