[The description below was written by a language model from this plasmid's Addgene catalogue record and pLannotate feature annotations shown in this document.]
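Description:
pK18msB is an empty-backbone bacterial gene-replacement (allelic exchange) vector of 3,282 bp. It is a size-reduced derivative of the classic suicide plasmid pK18mobsacB, and the record lists its backbone as pK18sB. It is propagated in E. coli cloning strains through a ColE1/pMB1-type (pUC-like) origin, which the feature annotation describes as high copy although the catalogue entry lists copy number as unknown. Selection is with kanamycin, conferred by the neo/nptII aminoglycoside phosphotransferase gene, which spans the numbering origin of the circular sequence.

The functional logic rests on pairing that positive marker with the Bacillus subtilis sacB gene. sacB encodes a secreted levansucrase that makes many Gram-negative bacteria sensitive to sucrose and so acts as a counterselectable marker. Homology arms flanking a desired deletion, insertion or substitution are assembled into the pUC18/19-type multiple cloning site; the record indicates Gibson assembly, with M13 forward and reverse priming sites for sequence verification. Only a short remnant of lacZα is annotated next to the cloning site. A compact incP oriT is retained, so the plasmid can be mobilised by conjugation from a donor that supplies the transfer functions.

ColE1-type origins generally do not replicate in hosts such as Pseudomonas, so kanamycin-resistant recipients arise by single-crossover integration of the plasmid into the chromosome. Subsequent growth on sucrose selects for cells that have lost the backbone through a second recombination event, leaving either the engineered allele or the wild type without a marker. The associated work used it for metabolic engineering of Pseudomonas putida for muconic acid production from glucose and xylose.
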