Addgene plasmid #177839: pK18msB
Purpose: (Empty Backbone) Plasmid for gene replacement using kanamycin/sucrose selection/counterselection. Derived from pK18mobsacB but reduced in size.
Depositing lab: Christopher Johnson. Depositing organization: National Laboratory of the Rockies (NLR). Publication: Muconic acid production from glucose and xylose in Pseudomonas putida via evolution and metabolic engineering. Ling C, Peabody GL, Salvachua D, Kim YM, Kneucker CM, Calvey CH, Monninger MA, Munoz NM, Poirier BC, Ramirez KJ, St John PC, Woodworth SP, Magnuson JK, Burnum-Johnson KE, Guss AM, Johnson CW, Beckham GT. Nat Commun. 2022 Aug 22;13(1):4925. doi: 10.1038/s41467-022-32296-y. PubMed 35995792.
Backbone
  Vector backbone: pK18sB
  Backbone size (bp): 3282
  Vector type: Bacterial gene replacement
  Selectable markers: Counterselection: Sucrose
Growth in bacteria
  Bacterial resistance: Kanamycin, 50 μg/mL
  Growth temperature: 37°C
  Growth strain: DH5alpha
  Copy number: Unknown
Gene/Insert
  Cloning method: Gibson Cloning
  Sequencing primers: 5′ Special M13R binding site, M13R: CAGGAAACAGCTATGAC; 3′ M13F: TGTAAAACGACGGCCAGT
Resource information
  A portion of this plasmid was derived from a plasmid made by: Sequences were derived from pK18mobsacB (ATCC 87097)
Terms and licenses: Academic/Nonprofit Terms; Industry Terms: Not Available to Industry
Depositor comments: The sequence for this plasmid has been deposited with Genbank (Accession # OK423783). Sequences were derived from pK18mobsacB (ATCC 87097), which was originally described in Schäfer, A., Tauch, A., Jäger, W., Kalinowski, J., Thierbach, G., Pühler, A., 1994. Small mobilizable multi-purpose cloning vectors derived from the Escherichia coli plasmids pK18 and pK19: selection of defined deletions in the chromosome of Corynebacterium glutamicum. Gene 145, 69–73. doi:10.1016/0378-1119(94)90324-7
How to cite: pK18msB was a gift from Christopher Johnson (Addgene plasmid # 177839 ; http://n2t.net/addgene:177839 ; RRID:Addgene_177839)
